>Addgene plasmid #35529 | pQCXIP-NLS-Vx3-mEGFP | depositor full sequence | sequence record 43567 | pQCXIP-NLS-Vx3-mEGFP sequence 7919 bps
TCCGCGTTACATAACTTACGGTAAATGGCCCGCCTGGCTGACCGCCCAACGACCCCCGCCCATTGACGTC
AATAATGACGTATGTTCCCATAGTAACGCCAATAGGGACTTTCCATTGACGTCAATGGGTGGAGTATTTA
CGGTAAACTGCCCACTTGGCAGTACATCAAGTGTATCATATGCCAAGTACGCCCCCTATTGACGTCAATG
ACGGTAAATGGCCCGCTCTGGCATTATGCCCAGTACATGACCTTATGGGACTTTCCTACTTGGCAGTACA
TCTACGTATTAGTCATCGCTATTACCATGGTGATGCGGTTTTGGCAGTACATCAATGGGCGTGGATAGCG
GTTTGACTCACGGGGATTTCCAAGTCTCCACCCCATTGACGTCAATGGGAGTTTGTTTTGGCACCAAAAT
CAACGGGACTTTCCAAAATGTCGTAACAACTCCGCCCCATTGACGCAAATGGGCGGTAGGCGTGTACGGT
GGGAGGTCTATATAAGCAGAGCTCAATAAAAGAGCCCACAACCCCTCACTCGGCGCGCCAGTCTTCCGAT
AGACTGCGTCGCCCGGGTACCCGTATTCCCAATAAAGCCTCTTGCTGTTTGCATCCGAATCGTGGTCTCG
CTGTTCCTTGGGAGGGTCTCCTCTGAGTGATTGACTACCCACGACGGGGGTCTTTCATTTGGGGGCTCGT
CCGGGATTTGGAGACCCCTGCCCAGGGACCACCGACCCACCACCGGGAGGTAAGCTGGCCAGCAACTTAT
CTGTGTCTGTCCGATTGTCTAGTGTCTATGTTTGATGTTATGCGCCTGCGTCTGTACTAGTTAGCTAACT
AGCTCTGTATCTGGCGGACCCGTGGTGGAACTGACGAGTTCTGAACACCCGGCCGCAACCCTGGGAGACG
TCCCAGGGACTTTGGGGGCCGTTTTTGTGGCCCGACCTGAGGAAGGGAGTCGATGTGGAATCCGACCCCG
TCAGGATATGTGGTTCTGGTAGGAGACGAGAACCTAAAACAGTTCCCGCCTCCGTCTGAATTTTTGCTTT
CGGTTTGGAACCGAAGCCGCGCGTCTTGTCTGCTGCAGCGCTGCAGCATCGTTCTGTGTTGTCTCTGTCT
GACTGTGTTTCTGTATTTGTCTGAAAATTAGGGCCAGACTGTTACCACTCCCTTAAGTTTGACCTTAGGT
CACTGGAAAGATGTCGAGCGGATCGCTCACAACCAGTCGGTAGATGTCAAGAAGAGACGTTGGGTTACCT
TCTGCTCTGCAGAATGGCCAACCTTTAACGTCGGATGGCCGCGAGACGGCACCTTTAACCGAGACCTCAT
CACCCAGGTTAAGATCAAGGTCTTTTCACCTGGCCCGCATGGACACCCAGACCAGGTCCCCTACATCGTG
ACCTGGGAAGCCTTGGCTTTTGACCCCCCTCCCTGGGTCAAGCCCTTTGTACACCCTAAGCCTCCGCCTC
CTCTTCCTCCATCCGCCCCGTCTCTCCCCCTTGAACCTCCTCGTTCGACCCCGCCTCGATCCTCCCTTTA
TCCAGCCCTCACTCCTTCTCTAGGCGCCGGAATTGAAGATCTGGGGGATCGATCCTCTAGAGTCCGTTAC
ATAACTTACGGTAAATGGCCCGCCTGGCTGACCGCCCAACGACCCCCGCCCATTGACGTCAATAATGACG
TATGTTCCCATAGTAACGCCAATAGGGACTTTCCATTGACGTCAATGGGTGGAGTATTTACGGTAAACTG
CCCACTTGGCAGTACATCAAGTGTATCATATGCCAAGTACGCCCCCTATTGACGTCAATGACGGTAAATG
GCCCGCCTGGCATTATGCCCAGTACATGACCTTATGGGACTTTCCTACTTGGCAGTACATCTACGTATTA
GTCATCGCTATTACCATGGTGATGCGGTTTTGGCAGTACATCAATGGGCGTGAATAGCGGTTTGACTCAC
GGGGATTTCCAAGTCTCCACCCCATTGACGTCAATGGGAGTTTGTTTTGGCACCAAAATCAACGGGACTT
TCCAAAATGTCGTAACAACTCCGCCCCATTGACGCAAATGGGCGGTAGGCGTGTACGGTGGGAGGTCTAT
ATAAGCAGAGCTCGTTTAGTGAACCGTCAGATCGCCTGGAGACGCCATCCACGCTGTTTTGACCTCCATA
GAAGACACCGGGACCGATCCAGCCTCCGCGGCCGGGAACGGTGCATTGGAACGGACCTGCAGGAATTGAT
CCGCGGCCGCGCCGCCACCATGAGCCCCAAGAAGAAGCGCAAGGTGGAGGCCAGCAAGATGACCGCCTCT
CCGAAAAAAAAACGTAAAGTTGAAGCTTCTAAAATGACCGCTATGGAAGAAGAAGAAGATCCTGATTTAA
AAGCTGCTATCCAGGAATCTCTGCGTGAAGCTCGTGCTGAAGAAAAAGTTAAAGAAGACGAAGAAGAACT
GATCCGTAAAGCTATCGAACTGTCTCTGAAAGAATCTCGTGAAGTTAACGCTCAGGAAGAGGACGAGGAG
GAGCTGATCCGCAAGGCCATCGAGCTGAGCCTGAAGGAGTCCCGTAACTCTGCTGGGGATCCACCGGTCG
CCACCATGGTGAGCAAGGGCGAGGAGCTGTTCACCGGGGTGGTGCCCATCCTGGTCGAGCTGGACGGCGA
CGTAAACGGCCACAAGTTCAGCGTGTCCGGCGAGGGCGAGGGCGATGCCACCTACGGCAAGCTGACCCTG
AAGTTCATCTGCACCACCGGCAAGCTGCCCGTGCCCTGGCCCACCCTCGTGACCACCCTGACCTACGGCG
TGCAGTGCTTCAGCCGCTACCCCGACCACATGAAGCAGCACGACTTCTTCAAGTCCGCCATGCCCGAAGG
CTACGTCCAGGAGCGCACCATCTTCTTCAAGGACGACGGCAACTACAAGACCCGCGCCGAGGTGAAGTTC
GAGGGCGACACCCTGGTGAACCGCATCGAGCTGAAGGGCATCGACTTCAAGGAGGACGGCAACATCCTGG
GGCACAAGCTGGAGTACAACTACAACAGCCACAACGTCTATATCATGGCCGACAAGCAGAAGAACGGCAT
CAAGGTGAACTTCAAGATCCGCCACAACATCGAGGACGGCAGCGTGCAGCTCGCCGACCACTACCAGCAG
AACACCCCCATCGGCGACGGCCCCGTGCTGCTGCCCGACAACCACTACCTGAGCACCCAGTCCAAGGTGA
GCAAAGACCCCAACGAGAAGCGCGATCACATGGTCCTGCTGGAGTTCGTGACCGCCGCCGGGATCACTCT
CGGCANGGACGAGCTGTACAAGTAAGAATTCCGCCCCTCTCCCTCCCCCCCCCCTAACGTTACTGGCCGA
AGCCGCTTGGAATAAGGCCGGTGTGCGTTTGTCTATATGTTATTTTCCACCATATTGCCGTCTTTTGGCA
ATGTGAGGGCCCGGAAACCTGGCCCTGTCTTCTTGACGAGCATTCCTAGGGGTCTTTCCCCTCTCGCCAA
AGGAATGCAAGGTCTGTTGAATGTCGTGAAGGAAGCAGTTCCTCTGGAAGCTTCTTGAAGACAAACAACG
TCTGTAGCGACCCTTTGCAGGCAGCGGAACCCCCCACCTGGCGACAGGTGCCTCTGCGGCCAAAAGCCAC
GTGTATAAGATACACCTGCAAAGGCGGCACAACCCCAGTGCCACGTTGTGAGTTGGATAGTTGTGGAAAG
AGTCAAATGGCTCTCCTCAAGCGTATTCAACAAGGGGCTGAAGGATGCCCAGAAGGTACCCCATTGTATG
GGATCTGATCTGGGGCCTCGGTGCACATGCTTTACATGTGTTTAGTCGAGGTTAAAAAACGTCTAGGCCC
CCCGAACCACGGGGACGTGGTTTTCCTTTGAAAAACACGATGATAAGCTTGATCACGCGTATGACCGAGT
ACAAGCCCACGGTGCGCCTCGCCACCCGCGACGACGTCCCCAGGGCCGTACGCACCCTCGCCGCCGCGTT
CGCCGACTACCCCGCCACGCGCCACACCGTCGATCCGGACCGCCACATCGAGCGGGTCACCGAGCTGCAA
GAACTCTTCCTCACGCGCGTCGGGCTCGACATCGGCAAGGTGTGGGTCGCGGACGACGGCGCCGCGGTGG
CGGTCTGGACCACGCCGGAGAGCGTCGAAGCGGGGGCGGTGTTCGCCGAGATCGGCCCGCGCATGGCCGA
GTTGAGCGGTTCCCGGCTGGCCGCGCAGCAACAGATGGAAGGCCTCCTGGCGCCGCACCGGCCCAAGGAG
CCCGCGTGGTTCCTGGCCACCGTCGGCGTCTCGCCCGACCACCAGGGCAAGGGTCTGGGCAGCGCCGTCG
TGCTCCCCGGAGTGGAGGCGGCCGAGCGCGCCGGGGTGCCCGCCTTCCTGGAGACCTCCGCGCCCCGCAA
CCTCCCCTTCTACGAGCGGCTCGGCTTCACCGTCACCGCCGACGTCGAGGTGCCCGAAGGACCGCGCACC
TGGTGCATGACCCGCAAGCCCGGTGCCTGAGATATCAGTGGTCCAGGCTCTAGTTTTGACTCAACAATAT
CACCAGCTGAAGCCTATAGAGTACGAGCCATAGATAAAATAAAAGATTTTATTTAGTCTCCAGAAAAAGG
GGGGAATGAAAGACCCCACCTGTAGGTTTGGCAAGCTAGCTTAAGTAACGCCATTTTGCAAGGCATGGAA
AAATACATAACTGAGAATAGAGAAGTTCAGATCAAGGTCAGGAACAGATGGAACAGGGTCGACCCTAGAG
AACCATCAGATGTTTCCAGGGTGCCCCAAGGACCTGAAATGACCCTGTGCCTTATTTGAACTAACCAATC
AGTTCGCTTCTCGCTTCTGTTCGCGCGCTTCTGCTCCCCGAGCTCAATAAAAGAGCCCACAACCCCTCAC
TCGGGGCGCCAGTCCTCCGATTGACTGAGTCGCCCGGGTACCCGTGTATCCAATAAACCCTCTTGCAGTT
GCATCCGACTTGTGGTCTCGCTGTTCCTTGGGAGGGTCTCCTCTGAGTGATTGACTACCCGTCAGCGGGG
GTCTTTCATTTGGGGGCTCGTCCGGGATCGGGAGACCCCTGCCCAGGGACCACCGACCCACCACCGGGAG
GTAAGCTGGCTGCCTCGCGCGTTTCGGTGATGACGGTGAAAACCTCTGACACATGCAGCTCCCGGAGACG
GTCACAGCTTGTCTGTAAGCGGATGCCGGGAGCAGACAAGCCCGTCAGGGCGCGTCAGCGGGTGTTGGCG
GGTGTCGGGGCGCAGCCATGACCCAGTCACGTAGCGATAGCGGAGTGTAGATCCGGCTGTGGAATGTGTG
TCAGTTAGGGTGTGGAAAGTCCCCAGGCTCCCCAGCAGGCAGAAGTATGCAAAGCATGCATCTCAATTAG
TCAGCAACCAGGTGTGGAAAGTCCCCAGGCTCCCCAGCAGGCAGAAGTATGCAAAGCATGCATCTCAATT
AGTCAGCAACCATAGTCCCGCCCCTAACTCCGCCCATCCCGCCCCTAACTCCGCCCAGTTCCGCCCATTC
TCCGCCCCATGGCTGACTAATTTTTTTTATTTATGCAGAGGCCGAGGCCGCCTCGGCCTCTGAGCTATTC
CAGAAGTAGTGAGGAGGCTTTTTTGGAGGCCTAGGCTTTTGCAAAAAGCTTACTGGCTTAACTATGCGGC
ATCAGAGCAGATTGTACTGAGAGTGCACCATATGCGGTGTGAAATACCGCACAGATGCGTAAGGAGAAAA
TACCGCATCAGGCGCTCTTCCGCTTCCTCGCTCACTGACTCGCTGCGCTCGGTCGTTCGGCTGCGGCGAG
CGGTATCAGCTCACTCAAAGGCGGTAATACGGTTATCCACAGAATCAGGGGATAACGCAGGAAAGAACAT
GTGAGCAAAAGGCCAGCAAAAGGCCAGGAACCGTAAAAAGGCCGCGTTGCTGGCGTTTTTCCATAGGCTC
CGCCCCCCTGACGAGCATCACAAAAATCGACGCTCAAGTCAGAGGTGGCGAAACCCGACAGGACTATAAA
GATACCAGGCGTTTCCCCCTGGAAGCTCCCTCGTGCGCTCTCCTGTTCCGACCCTGCCGCTTACCGGATA
CCTGTCCGCCTTTCTCCCTTCGGGAAGCGTGGCGCTTTCTCATAGCTCACGCTGTAGGTATCTCAGTTCG
GTGTAGGTCGTTCGCTCCAAGCTGGGCTGTGTGCACGAACCCCCCGTTCAGCCCGACCGCTGCGCCTTAT
CCGGTAACTATCGTCTTGAGTCCAACCCGGTAAGACACGACTTATCGCCACTGGCAGCAGCCACTGGTAA
CAGGATTAGCAGAGCGAGGTATGTAGGCGGTGCTACAGAGTTCTTGAAGTGGTGGCCTAACTACGGCTAC
ACTAGAAGGACAGTATTTGGTATCTGCGCTCTGCTGAAGCCAGTTACCTTCGGAAAAAGAGTTGGTAGCT
CTTGATCCGGCAAACAAACCACCGCTGGTAGCGGTGGTTTTTTTGTTTGCAAGCAGCAGATTACGCGCAG
AAAAAAAGGATCTCAAGAAGATCCTTTGATCTTTTCTACGGGGTCTGACGCTCAGTGGAACGAAAACTCA
CGTTAAGGGATTTTGGTCATGAGATTATCAAAAAGGATCTTCACCTAGATCCTTTTAAATTAAAAATGAA
GTTTTAAATCAATCTAAAGTATATATGAGTAAACTTGGTCTGACAGTTACCAATGCTTAATCAGTGAGGC
ACCTATCTCAGCGATCTGTCTATTTCGTTCATCCATAGTTGCCTGACTCCCCGTCGTGTAGATAACTACG
ATACGGGAGGGCTTACCATCTGGCCCCAGTGCTGCAATGATACCGCGAGACCCACGCTCACCGGCTCCAG
ATTTATCAGCAATAAACCAGCCAGCCGGAAGGGCCGAGCGCAGAAGTGGTCCTGCAACTTTATCCGCCTC
CATCCAGTCTATTAATTGTTGCCGGGAAGCTAGAGTAAGTAGTTCGCCAGTTAATAGTTTGCGCAACGTT
GTTGCCATTGCTGCAGGCATCGTGGTGTCACGCTCGTCGTTTGGTATGGCTTCATTCAGCTCCGGTTCCC
AACGATCAAGGCGAGTTACATGATCCCCCATGTTGTGCAAAAAAGCGGTTAGCTCCTTCGGTCCTCCGAT
CGTTGTCAGAAGTAAGTTGGCCGCAGTGTTATCACTCATGGTTATGGCAGCACTGCATAATTCTCTTACT
GTCATGCCATCCGTAAGATGCTTTTCTGTGACTGGTGAGTACTCAACCAAGTCATTCTGAGAATAGTGTA
TGCGGCGACCGAGTTGCTCTTGCCCGGCGTCAACACGGGATAATACCGCGCCACATAGCAGAACTTTAAA
AGTGCTCATCATTGGAAAACGTTCTTCGGGGCGAAAACTCTCAAGGATCTTACCGCTGTTGAGATCCAGT
TCGATGTAACCCACTCGTGCACCCAACTGATCTTCAGCATCTTTTACTTTCACCAGCGTTTCTGGGTGAG
CAAAAACAGGAAGGCAAAATGCCGCAAAAAAGGGAATAAGGGCGACACGGAAATGTTGAATACTCATACT
CTTCCTTTTTCAATATTATTGAAGCATTTATCAGGGTTATTGTCTCATGAGCGGATACATATTTGAATGT
ATTTAGAAAAATAAACAAATAGGGGTTCCGCGCACATTTCCCCGAAAAGTGCCACCTGACGTCTAAGAAA
CCATTATTATCATGACATTAACCTATAAAAATAGGCGTATCACGAGGCCCTTTCGTCTTCAAGAATTAGC
TTGGCCATTGCATACGTTGTATCCATATCATAATATGTACATTTATATTGGCTCATGTCCAACATTACCG
CCATGTTGACATTGATTATTGACTAGTTATTAATAGTAATCAATTACGGGGTCATTAGTTCATAGCCCAT
ATATGGAGT
Features (pLannotate 1.2.2; 20 found; start..end, strand, type, name):
    310..513     +  promoter       CMV promoter: human cytomegalovirus (CMV) immediate early promoter
    514..689     +  LTR            5' LTR (truncated): truncated long terminal repeat from Moloney murine sarcoma virus
    811..1085    +  misc_feature   MESV Ψ (fragment): packaging signal of murine embryonic stem cell virus
   1152..1568    +  CDS            gag (truncated): truncated Moloney murine leukemia virus (MMLV) gag gene lacking the start codon
   1605..1908    +  enhancer       CMV enhancer: human cytomegalovirus immediate early enhancer
   1981..1998    -  promoter       CMV promoter (fragment): human cytomegalovirus (CMV) immediate early promoter
   2061..2112    +  promoter       CMVd2 promoter: truncated human cytomegalovirus (CMV) immediate early promoter that yields moderately reduced expression relative to the full-length promoter
   2596..3315    +  CDS            mEGFP: enhanced GFP with monomerizing A206K mutation (Zacharias et al., 2002) mammalian codon-optimized
   3324..3896    +  misc_feature   IRES: internal ribosome entry site (IRES) of the encephalomyocarditis virus (EMCV)
   3911..4510    +  CDS            PuroR: puromycin N-acetyltransferase; pac from Streptomyces alboniger; confers resistance to puromycin
   4511..4583    +  CDS            env (fragment): murine leukemia virus gPr80 envelope polyprotein precursor; env; proteolytically cleaved into gp70SU and p15TM subunits
   4625..5050    +  LTR            3' LTR (ΔU3): self-inactivating 3' long terminal repeat (LTR) from Moloney murine leukemia virus
   5119..5159    +  CDS            rop (fragment): Rop protein, which maintains plasmids at low copy number; rop
   5261..5299    +  misc_feature   bom (fragment): basis of mobility region from pBR322
   5316..5645    +  promoter       SV40 promoter: SV40 enhancer and early promoter
   5651..5752    +  misc_feature   bom (fragment): basis of mobility region from pBR322
   5938..6526    -  rep_origin     ori: high-copy-number ColE1/pMB1/pBR322/pUC origin of replication
   6697..7557    -  CDS            AmpR: β-lactamase; bla; confers resistance to ampicillin, carbenicillin, and related antibiotics
   7558..7662    -  promoter       AmpR promoter: bla
   7848..309     +  enhancer       CMV enhancer (across the origin): human cytomegalovirus immediate early enhancer
