[The description below was written by a language model from this plasmid's Addgene catalogue record and pLannotate feature annotations shown in this document.]
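Description:
pQCXIP-NLS-Vx3-mEGFP is a self-inactivating gammaretroviral (MMLV-type) vector for mammalian expression. The catalogue lists the backbone as Clontech pQCXIX, although the plasmid name and the presence of a puromycin cassette fit the pQCXIP layout. It is propagated in E. coli through a high-copy ColE1/pUC origin with ampicillin selection (AmpR). The annotated 7,919-nt depositor sequence shows a hybrid 5' end in which a CMV enhancer/promoter is joined to a truncated 5' LTR. This drives production of the genomic RNA in packaging cells. It is followed by a Ψ packaging signal and a truncated gag region lacking its start codon, which supports encapsidation. The 3' LTR carries a U3 deletion, so after reverse transcription and integration the viral LTR promoter is inactivated. Expression of the payload then depends on the internal promoter.

That internal promoter is the CMV immediate early enhancer/promoter, which drives a bicistronic transcript. The first cistron is the synthetic insert NLS-Vx3, cloned between NotI and EcoRI sites. It is fused at its C terminus to mEGFP, the A206K monomeric variant of enhanced GFP. The feature table annotates only the mEGFP portion, so the NLS-Vx3 segment in the unannotated stretch upstream is known only from the catalogue fields. An EMCV IRES then directs translation of puromycin N-acetyltransferase from the same mRNA, which links puromycin resistance to sensor expression in transduced cells. The associated publication describes polyubiquitin-sensor proteins for studying the localization and linkage-type dependence of cellular ubiquitin signaling. The construct therefore appears intended to deliver a nuclear-targeted fluorescent ubiquitin sensor for imaging. The record itself does not state the composition or linkage specificity of Vx3.
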