Addgene plasmid #35529: pQCXIP-NLS-Vx3-mEGFP
Depositing lab: Robert Cohen. Depositing organization: Colorado State University, Fort Collins. Publication: Polyubiquitin-sensor proteins reveal localization and linkage-type dependence of cellular ubiquitin signaling. Sims JJ, Scavone F, Cooper EM, Kane LA, Youle RJ, Boeke JD, Cohen RE. Nat Methods. 2012 Feb 5. doi: 10.1038/nmeth.1888. PubMed 22306808.
Backbone
  Vector backbone: pQCXIX
  Backbone manufacturer: clontech
  Backbone size w/o insert (bp): 6300
  Vector type: Mammalian Expression, Retroviral
  Selectable markers: Puromycin
Growth in bacteria
  Bacterial resistance: Ampicillin, 100 μg/mL
  Growth temperature: 37°C
  Growth strain: DH5alpha
  Copy number: Unknown
Gene/Insert
  Gene/Insert name: NLS-Vx3
  Species: Synthetic
  Insert size (bp): 1056
  Promoter: CMV
  Tag / fusion protein: mEGFP (C terminal on insert)
  Cloning method: Restriction Enzyme; 5′ cloning site Not1 (not destroyed); 3′ cloning site EcoR1 (not destroyed)
  Sequencing primers: 5′ CMV Forward
Terms and licenses: Academic/Nonprofit Terms; Industry Terms: Not Available to Industry
How to cite: pQCXIP-NLS-Vx3-mEGFP was a gift from Robert Cohen (Addgene plasmid # 35529 ; http://n2t.net/addgene:35529 ; RRID:Addgene_35529)
