>Addgene plasmid #35529 | pQCXIP-NLS-Vx3-mEGFP | addgene partial sequence | sequence record 45160 | EGFP-N 5'-CGTCGCCGTCCAGCTCGACCAG-3'
TCCTCGCCCTTGCTCACCATGGTGGCGACCGGTGGATCCCCAGCAGAGTTACGGGACTCCTTCAGGCTCA
GCTCGATGGCCTTGCGGATCAGCTCCTCCTCGTCCTCTTCCTGAGCGTTAACTTCACGAGATTCTTTCAG
AGACAGTTCGATAGCTTTACGGATCAGTTCTTCTTCGTCTTCTTTAACTTTTTCTTCAGCACGAGCTTCA
CGCAGAGATTCCTGGATAGCAGCTTTTAAATCAGGATCTTCTTCTTCTTCCATAGCGGTCATTTTAGAAG
CTTCAACTTTACGTTTTTTTTTCGGAGAGGCGGTCATCTTGCTGGCCTCCACCTTGCGCTTCTTCTTGGG
GCTCATCTCGAGGCCGCTGCCGCCGGCGTAGTCGGGCACGTCGTAGGGGTAGCTGCCCTCCATGGTGGCG
GCGCGGCCGCGGATCAATTCCTGCAGGTCCGTTCCAATGCACCGTTCCCGGCCGCGGAGGCTGGATCGGT
CCCGGTGTCTTCTATGGAGGTCAAAACAGCGTGGATGGCGTCTCCAGGCGATCTGACGGTTCACTAAACG
AGCTCTGCTTATATAGACCTCCC
